Addgene plasmid #61394: pBS-Isce1-eno2:egfp
Purpose: Expresses GFP in neurons of transgenic zebrafish
Depositing lab: Edward Burton. Depositing organization: University of Pittsburgh (University, School of Medicine, and Cancer Institute). Publication: Generation of a transgenic zebrafish model of Tauopathy using a novel promoter element derived from the zebrafish eno2 gene. Bai Q, Garver JA, Hukriede NA, Burton EA. Nucleic Acids Res. 2007;35(19):6501-16. Epub 2007 Sep 25. 10.1093/nar/gkm608 PubMed 17897967.
Backbone
  Vector backbone: pBS
  Modifications to backbone: I-sce1 sites
  Vector type: Zebrafish expression
Growth in bacteria
  Bacterial resistance: Ampicillin, 100 μg/mL
  Growth temperature: 37°C
  Growth strain: DH5alpha
  Copy number: High Copy
Gene/Insert
  Gene/Insert name: eno2 regulatory element
  Species: D. rerio (zebrafish)
  Insert size (bp): 12000
  Promoter: eno2
  Cloning method: Ligation Independent Cloning
  Sequencing primers: 5′ T7; 3′ T3
Terms and licenses: Academic/Nonprofit Terms; Industry Terms: Not Available to Industry
How to cite: pBS-Isce1-eno2:egfp was a gift from Edward Burton (Addgene plasmid # 61394 ; http://n2t.net/addgene:61394 ; RRID:Addgene_61394)
