[The description below was written by a language model from this plasmid's Addgene catalogue record and pLannotate feature annotations shown in this document.]
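Description:
pBS-Isce1-eno2:egfp is a zebrafish transgenesis plasmid of about 16 kb, built on a pBluescript (pBS) backbone that the record says was modified to carry I-SceI meganuclease sites. It is maintained in E. coli as a high-copy plasmid through the ColE1/pUC-type origin and selected with ampicillin via the β-lactamase gene. The backbone also retains the f1 phage origin, remnants of the lac promoter/operator and lacZα region, and the T7 and T3 promoters that flank the cloning site and serve as sequencing primer sites. The I-SceI sites themselves are not picked up in the feature table, so their exact positions relative to the cassette cannot be read from the annotation.

The payload is a roughly 12 kb regulatory element from the zebrafish eno2 gene, which occupies the long, largely unannotated stretch between the T7 promoter and the start of the EGFP coding sequence. Two short hits within this region, to mnd1 and to a chicken β-actin promoter fragment, are small partial matches inside the genomic DNA and are probably incidental rather than engineered parts. EGFP follows directly downstream, spanning the numbering origin of the sequence, and is terminated by an SV40 polyadenylation signal with a small adjoining fragment of large T antigen sequence.

The stated purpose is GFP expression in neurons of transgenic zebrafish, driven by the eno2 element. In this type of design, I-SceI sites generally allow the plasmid to be co-injected with the meganuclease into embryos, which improves genomic integration and germline transmission. The construct therefore works as a neuronal reporter line generator, and the associated publication used the same promoter element in building a zebrafish tauopathy model.
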