Features (pLannotate 1.2.2; 17 found; start..end, strand, type, name):
    733..816     +  CDS            large T antigen (fragment): large T antigen from SV40 (simian virus 40)
    839..920     +  polyA_signal   SV40 poly(A) signal: SV40 polyadenylation signal
   1047..1082    -  misc_feature   MCS (fragment): pBluescript multiple cloning site
   1095..1113    -  promoter       T3 promoter: promoter for bacteriophage T3 RNA polymerase
   1157..1179    -  protein_bind   lac operator (fragment): The lac repressor binds to the lac operator to inhibit transcription in E. coli. This inhibition can be relieved by adding lactose or isopropyl-β-D-thiogalactopyranoside (IPTG). lac repressor encoded by lacI
   1183..1213    -  promoter       lac promoter: promoter for the E. coli lac operon
   1228..1249    -  protein_bind   CAP binding site: CAP binding activates transcription in the presence of cAMP. E. coli catabolite activator protein
   1262..1354    -  CDS            lacI (fragment): lac repressor; lacI; The lac repressor binds to the lac operator to inhibit transcription in E. coli. This inhibition can be relieved by adding lactose or isopropyl-β-D-thiogalactopyranoside (IPTG).
   1537..2125    -  rep_origin     ori: high-copy-number ColE1/pMB1/pBR322/pUC origin of replication
   2296..3156    -  CDS            AmpR: β-lactamase; bla; confers resistance to ampicillin, carbenicillin, and related antibiotics
   3157..3261    -  promoter       AmpR promoter: bla
   3314..3742    -  rep_origin     f1 ori (sequence partly withheld): f1 bacteriophage origin of replication; arrow indicates direction of (+) strand synthesis
   3747..3903    -  CDS            lacZα (fragment): LacZα fragment of β-galactosidase; lacZ fragment
   3922..3940    +  promoter       T7 promoter: promoter for bacteriophage T7 RNA polymerase
   8406..8477    +  CDS            mnd1 (fragment): MND1_DANRE - Experimental evidence at transcript level: Swiss-Prot protein existence level 2. Required for proper homologous chromosome pairing and efficient cross-over and intragenic recombination during meiosis. Stimulates both DMC1- and RAD51-mediated homologous strand assimilation, which is required for the resolution of meiotic double- strand breaks (By similarity). From Danio rerio (Zebrafish) (Brachydanio rerio).
   8587..8608    +  promoter       chicken β-actin promoter (fragment): contains a 21-bp deletion relative to the standard chicken β-actin promoter
  15960..716     +  CDS            EGFP (across the origin): the original enhanced GFP (Yang et al., 1996) mammalian codon-optimized
>Addgene plasmid #61394 | pBS-Isce1-eno2:egfp | depositor full sequence | sequence record 101125 | pBS-Isce1-eno2:egfp sequence 15963 bps
TGAGCAAGGGCGAGGAGCTGTTCACCGGGGTGGTGCCCATCCTGGTCGAGCTGGACGGCGACGTAAACGG
CCACAAGTTCAGCGTGTCCGGCGAGGGCGAGGGCGATGCCACCTACGGCAAGCTGACCCTGAAGTTCATC
TGCACCACCGGCAAGCTGCCCGTGCCCTGGCCCACCCTCGTGACCACCCTGACCTACGGCGTGCAGTGCT
TCAGCCGCTACCCCGACCACATGAAGCAGCACGACTTCTTCAAGTCCGCCATGCCCGAAGGCTACGTCCA
GGAGCGCACCATCTTCTTCAAGGACGACGGCAACTACAAGACCCGCGCCGAGGTGAAGTTCGAGGGCGAC
ACCCTGGTGAACCGCATCGAGCTGAAGGGCATCGACTTCAAGGAGGACGGCAACATCCTGGGGCACAAGC
TGGAGTACAACTACAACAGCCACAACGTCTATATCATGGCCGACAAGCAGAAGAACGGCATCAAGGTGAA
CTTCAAGATCCGCCACAACATCGAGGACGGCAGCGTGCAGCTCGCCGACCACTACCAGCAGAACACCCCC
ATCGGCGACGGCCCCGTGCTGCTGCCCGACAACCACTACCTGAGCACCCAGTCCGCCCTGAGCAAAGACC
CCAACGAGAAGCGCGATCACATGGTCCTGCTGGAGTTCGTGACCGCCGCCGGGATCACTCTCGGCATGGA
CGAGCTGTACAAGTAAAGCGGCCGCGACTCTAGATCATAATCAGCCATACCACATTTGTAGAGGTTTTAC
TTGCTTTAAAAAACCTCCCACACCTCCCCCTGAACCTGAAACATAAAATGAATGCAATTGTTGTTGTTAA
CTTGTTTATTGCAGCTTATAATGGTTACAAATAAAGCAATAGCATCACAAATTTCACAAATAAAGCATTT
TTTTCACTGCATTCTAGTTGTGGTTTGTCCAAACTCATCAATGTATCAAACACGGCCATTACGGCCAAAC
TCGCTCGCCCGGGCCGAACCAGTGGCTGCAGGGCCGCCTCGGCCAAAGGCTTAATTAAAGATCTTTACTA
GTTCTAGAGCGGCCGCCACCGCGGTGGAGCTCCAGCTTTTGTTCCCTTTAGTGAGGGTTAATTACCCTGT
TATCCCTAATCATGGTCATAGCTGTTTCCTGTGTGAAATTGTTATCCGCTCACAATTCCACACAACATAC
GAGCCGGAAGCATAAAGTGTAAAGCCTGGGGTGCCTAATGAGTGAGCTAACTCACATTAATTGCGTTGCG
CTCACTGCCCGCTTTCCAGTCGGGAAACCTGTCGTGCCAGCTGCATTAATGAATCGGCCAACGCGCGGGG
AGAGGCGGTTTGCGTATTGGGCGCTCTTCCGCTTCCTCGCTCACTGACTCGCTGCGCTCGGTCGTTCGGC
TGCGGCGAGCGGTATCAGCTCACTCAAAGGCGGTAATACGGTTATCCACAGAATCAGGGGATAACGCAGG
AAAGAACATGTGAGCAAAAGGCCAGCAAAAGGCCAGGAACCGTAAAAAGGCCGCGTTGCTGGCGTTTTTC
CATAGGCTCCGCCCCCCTGACGAGCATCACAAAAATCGACGCTCAAGTCAGAGGTGGCGAAACCCGACAG
GACTATAAAGATACCAGGCGTTTCCCCCTGGAAGCTCCCTCGTGCGCTCTCCTGTTCCGACCCTGCCGCT
TACCGGATACCTGTCCGCCTTTCTCCCTTCGGGAAGCGTGGCGCTTTCTCATAGCTCACGCTGTAGGTAT
CTCAGTTCGGTGTAGGTCGTTCGCTCCAAGCTGGGCTGTGTGCACGAACCCCCCGTTCAGCCCGACCGCT
GCGCCTTATCCGGTAACTATCGTCTTGAGTCCAACCCGGTAAGACACGACTTATCGCCACTGGCAGCAGC
CACTGGTAACAGGATTAGCAGAGCGAGGTATGTAGGCGGTGCTACAGAGTTCTTGAAGTGGTGGCCTAAC
TACGGCTACACTAGAAGGACAGTATTTGGTATCTGCGCTCTGCTGAAGCCAGTTACCTTCGGAAAAAGAG
TTGGTAGCTCTTGATCCGGCAAACAAACCACCGCTGGTAGCGGTGGTTTTTTTGTTTGCAAGCAGCAGAT
TACGCGCAGAAAAAAAGGATCTCAAGAAGATCCTTTGATCTTTTCTACGGGGTCTGACGCTCAGTGGAAC
GAAAACTCACGTTAAGGGATTTTGGTCATGAGATTATCAAAAAGGATCTTCACCTAGATCCTTTTAAATT
AAAAATGAAGTTTTAAATCAATCTAAAGTATATATGAGTAAACTTGGTCTGACAGTTACCAATGCTTAAT
CAGTGAGGCACCTATCTCAGCGATCTGTCTATTTCGTTCATCCATAGTTGCCTGACTCCCCGTCGTGTAG
ATAACTACGATACGGGAGGGCTTACCATCTGGCCCCAGTGCTGCAATGATACCGCGAGACCCACGCTCAC
CGGCTCCAGATTTATCAGCAATAAACCAGCCAGCCGGAAGGGCCGAGCGCAGAAGTGGTCCTGCAACTTT
ATCCGCCTCCATCCAGTCTATTAATTGTTGCCGGGAAGCTAGAGTAAGTAGTTCGCCAGTTAATAGTTTG
CGCAACGTTGTTGCCATTGCTACAGGCATCGTGGTGTCACGCTCGTCGTTTGGTATGGCTTCATTCAGCT
CCGGTTCCCAACGATCAAGGCGAGTTACATGATCCCCCATGTTGTGCAAAAAAGCGGTTAGCTCCTTCGG
TCCTCCGATCGTTGTCAGAAGTAAGTTGGCCGCAGTGTTATCACTCATGGTTATGGCAGCACTGCATAAT
TCTCTTACTGTCATGCCATCCGTAAGATGCTTTTCTGTGACTGGTGAGTACTCAACCAAGTCATTCTGAG
AATAGTGTATGCGGCGACCGAGTTGCTCTTGCCCGGCGTCAATACGGGATAATACCGCGCCACATAGCAG
AACTTTAAAAGTGCTCATCATTGGAAAACGTTCTTCGGGGCGAAAACTCTCAAGGATCTTACCGCTGTTG
AGATCCAGTTCGATGTAACCCACTCGTGCACCCAACTGATCTTCAGCATCTTTTACTTTCACCAGCGTTT
CTGGGTGAGCAAAAACAGGAAGGCAAAATGCCGCAAAAAAGGGAATAAGGGCGACACGGAAATGTTGAAT
ACTCATACTCTTCCTTTTTCAATATTATTGAAGCATTTATCAGGGTTATTGTCTCATGAGCGGATACATA
TTTGAATGTATTTAGAAAAATAAACAAATAGGGGTTCCGCGCACATTTCCCCGAAAAGTGCCACCTAAAT
TGTAAGCGTTAATATTTTGTTAAAATTCGCGTTAAATTTTTGTTAAATCAGCTCATTTTTTAACCAATAG
GCCGAAATCGGCAAAATCCCTTATAAATCAAAAGAATAGACCGAGATAGGGT
[37 nt withheld, positions 3413-3449]
AAAGAACGTGGACTCCAACGTCAAAGG
[49 nt withheld, positions 3477-3525]
T
[91 nt withheld, positions 3527-3617]
G
[124 nt withheld, positions 3619-3742]
CCCATTCGCCATTCAGGCTGCGCAACTGTTGGGAAGGGCGATCGGTGCGGGCCTCTTCGCTATTACGCCA
GCTGGCGAAAGGGGGATGTGCTGCAAGGCGATTAAGTTGGGTAACGCCAGGGTTTTCCCAGTCACGACGT
TGTAAAACGACGGCCAGTGAAATTACCCTGTTATCCCTATAATACGACTCACTATAGGGCGAATTGGGTA
CCTGTTAGTAAAGGCAGATTCATAATAACAAAAAAGTAATTTCTTTAAAAGTTACAGAAACATCTTGTTG
TATATCATCATTAATAAATGAGCCAATATGTTTCCAAAATTGTTTAAAATGGTAGAATTACACATGTTCT
ATATACACTGTACAACATATATGTCAATTAACCTTTTTTTATTTGTCTTGTGTTTACATTCACTAAGTTT
GCCAGTTGTTTACTCCTTTGGCATTGTGTTATGTGACCTTTATGTTTATGTTAAAAATGGAACTCTGCAG
CTCAACAAAGTAATTTTTATTGCCATTACACCAATATGTTTTATAAGAAGAATAAAGTACAGGCAATTTA
TATGACCAACCCAGAAAATAGACTATATTGTTTCTAACTATACTAACAATATTAACAAAAAACTTTAAAC
ATCTAATACTGCGATTGAAAAGCATAAATCAACAGAAAACACTCCTTAATCACAAACGACATTTTTACAG
AACGTTTACATTTCATGTGGAAAATTTTGGGGGCACTTTATAATTTTGAAACTAATGATTACTTTTGTCG
ATCAAACGTGCCATTAAAGATATTTATAACTAAACAGTGAATTTCTAATTCGTATAATTGTTGTTTTCAA
GTTCACATGAATACAACAGAAGGTAATGTGGACTTGAATGAATTACACTAACTGGCCACTTTATTAGGTA
CACACGTCCAACTGCTCTTTAACACAAATTTCTAATCAGCCAATCACGTGGCAGCAACTCAATGCAACCA
TGTTATTTAAGTAAAAGGTGATTAAAGTGACTTTGAACGTGGCATGTTTGTTGGCGCCAGACGGGCTGGT
CGGAGTATTTCAGAAATTGCTGATCAGTAACTCAAATAACCACTCGTTACAACCGAGGTATGCAGAAGAG
CATCTCTGAAAACACAACACGTCCAACCTTGAGGCAGATGGGCTACAGCAGCAGAAGATCACACCGGGTG
CCACTCCTGTCACACCTGAGGCTACAAGTGACGCTCACCAAAATTGGACAATAGGAAAAACATTGCCTGC
TCTGATGAGTCTCCATTTTTCTGCTGCAACATTCGTATGGTAGGGTCAGAATTTGGCATCAACAACATGA
AAGCATGGATCCATCCTGCCTTGTATCAATGATTCAGGCTGAAGATGGTGGTGTAATGGTGTGGGGGATA
TTTTCTTGTGACACTTTGGGCCCATTAGTATCAACTGAGCATCATGTAAATGCCACAGCCTACCTGAGTA
TTGTCGCTGACCATGTCCATCTCTTTAAGACCACAGTGTACCCATCTCCTGATGGCTACTTCCAGCAGGA
TATCGTACCATGTCATAAAGCGTGAAACATCTCAGACTGGTTTCTTAAACATGACAATGAGGTCACTGTA
CTCAAATGGCCTCCACAGTCACCAGGCCTCAATCCAATAGAGCACCTTTGGAATGTGGTGGAATGGGAGA
TTTGCATCATGGATGTGCATCCAACAAATCTGCAGCAACTGTGTGATGCCATCATGTCAATATGACCAAA
ATCTCTGAGGAATATTTCCAGTTCAATCCATGCCACGAAGGATTAAGGCAGCTCTAAAGGCATAAGCGGG
TCCTAACCTGGTACTAGTAAGGTGTACCTAATAAAGTGGCTAGTGTGTGTAAGTTACTCAAAAATATTAG
TTTTAAAACATAAAAGCAGTCTGTATTCAAAATAGTTACCTCAGCTCTTCGGTTTTACAGTGTTTACTGA
CAGAATCAAGCAGCTTTACATGAGTGACAGGGGTGTTTCTCTGAACTGCACACTGCTGTGTTTTTTTGAA
GTACGACTGCAAAAGAAATGTGACAGTCTGTGACTCTACAGTGACCCGTCTGCTAAAGTGAATTTGACAC
ATGCTGAAAAAAAAGCCATGACTAGAACGGACCACACATTTGTTTATTCAGCTCGGCTCTGATGTCAACA
ATGAAATATCTTTCCTTTAAGAAAGCCATTTCAAAAGAGACGTAAAGACATTGTTGCTCTTATTCGTTTT
GAATACTGTTGGCAGGTTATACACTGGCTAAGTTAATATAAAAATGTTAGATTGTAATTGTAATTTATAT
TTAATAATAATAATAATAATAATACATTTTATTTATAGGCGCCTTTCTAGCATCTCAAGGACACCGTACA
ATCAACAAGAGCCTAAAACATCAAGAGAAATAATAAAATATACACAACAATAGTGCAGATAAAATGAAGT
ATTAAAAGCCATCTTAAATAAGTGGGTTTTGAGTTTTGATTTGAATAGTGTGAGGGAGTCAATGTTTCTG
ATGGCAGGTGGTAATGAGTTCCAAAGCCGCGGAGCAGAGCGGCTAAATGCTCTGTTGCCCATAGTTGAAA
GACGAGAAGAGGGAACAGACAAGTGGAGGGAGGAAGAAGATCGCAGAGTGCGAGAAGGAACAGAGATGTG
GATGAGGGCAGACAAATATGGAGGGGCGAGATTGCGGATGGCTTTGAATGTTAACATCAAGATTTTAAAG
TCAATTCGAAAATGAACAGGTCATTTAAATTGGTATACGTTACACTGTAAAAAAAAAAAAAGCCACACAA
TTCAGGTCATCACAACACAACTCAATTAGTTAACAAATTTAAGTGGATTGAACATAAAACAACCCCAACA
AAAAAATCTCAAGAATCGTGTTGATTCAGCTCTTTTAAAAAATAGTTTGAACAAGCTGCAAAAATCTTTT
ATTTTGTGTAAAGCAATTACTATCAGAATTACAAAAAATCATTCGGGCAATAAATTGACTCAGGTTTCTT
TCCAATGAAAGATGTGTACTCTCAATAACTCCTCTCAAAACACTCTTTCTTTCACTTTTCTTTCACAAAC
AACGGAGCAGGGGAGAAATAGCGAATATATCTAAACATATCAACACGTGTAAACTGTACATAAATTTGTG
CGTTATTAATAAATTATATTAAATAAAATTTGAGCTCTTTCGATATCTTTAGTTTCAAGCTTAAACATGT
CCTAGATAAAACCTACTGATTTGAAGGGTAGCGTATAAAGATTTAAAAAGACAATAAATTATTTAGCACT
TTCATCCTTAAATAGGGTCTTTTAATACGTCGTCAAATGAATTATAGAATTTTTTTTTTGGTGTTTAAAT
GAATGTTACACTGAGTGACATTTTAGAGGCATCATGGTAAAATTGCATGATAGTCATTTTTTTTATTACT
GATTAAAAATAAAATACAAGTACTATTAATAATATAAAAAAACTACTAATAACTAAAAAATAATATATGA
ATAAAATTAACTGAGCACATTCGAAGGAACAAAATATGTTTTTTAAATGATAATATTGATATTATTTAAA
TATTAATATTGTTTTGATGCTTAAAACCCATTTTCATGGGTTTTCATGGGTCCGTTTTACTTTATTTTAA
GCATTTTTAACAAGAACAAACATTGGCTCATACTTTACACGAACAAAAGACAATATAAAAGAAAACAACA
AAGAAAAGTGACAAAAAACACACACACACACACACACACACACACATCATAGTCACAAAACATGCAATTA
AAACTAGAGAGGGTGTATAGTTTAAACCTCAGAGGGGTCAGTGGATTGCTCTTGAGATATAGATTTGTCA
AATAAATCAAGAAATTGTCCTCAAATAGCCAAAATTTTTCTCGTGGAGCTAGTCCTTAAAATTCTGAGTC
TCTCTATCTGAATGACAGACATCATATCAGAAATCCAGTTCTGGAATGAGGGGGGGGGGGGGGGGGGGTA
ACAGTGATTTCCAATTATTAAGCAATAATCTTTTAACCACCACCAGGCCTTGCATTAAATAGTCTTGCAC
TGTTTGAGGGAAAATCCAAAGATAGCAAGTTTGGCATCTGGCAGAAAAAGTGTACTATAAGCCTTGGAGT
ACCAGTCAAATATGTTGGTCCAGAATCTGCTCAGTAGGGGACAGAGCCAAAAGGCATGAGCAACCGTGTC
CTCTGCTATTTTGCATCTATCGCACATTGGTGAGACAGAAGGAAAGATTTTATGGAGCTTGGCTTTAGTA
TAGTGTACACGATGTATGACCTTGAATTAAACCAGTTGGTGTCTGCTGTTGACTGAGCATGACTGTATTG
AAGTCAAACAATTGTCCCATGTGTCTGCAGAGAGTTCGATTCCCAAATTTTTTTCCCCAGGCAACTTTAA
GTGAAGTTTTTAAACTAATTTCGAGAGGAGCAAGTGATATAATTGACTGCGGCTGGCCACCTATCTACAC
TCATTAGTTAACCAATCAGATCTATCCTAACTCACTATAAGTAGCCTAGCTAGATTTACTCCCTTATCTT
CGTTTTCCGAAGAAACCCCCCATCCACCCCCTTTCTCCTCCTTTTCTCCTTTACAAAAAAAAGGGAGCTC
TTGAGAACCACCTGATCTCGTACTCCCCTCACTTGTTCTATGGACCTGGCGGGAGCCCTGGGCTCAACTA
TCTCCGAGCTCAGGGTTCTCTCCCGGGACAGCATGCCAAACCTGCTTACAGTTGTCAAGCAATATCTAAG
TGTGAACTCTTGAAATCTCATGGAGGATATTGTGACACAACTTTCAAATAAACACAGAAATTTATAAATA
AGATGTCTGGAATCGGGGGGGGGGGGGGGGGGGGGGGTGGGGGGGGGGGTGTTGTAAAGATATCGTAAAA
CACGTGATTTTTTGGACAGAGTTCGAAATTGGGAATTTTGGACTTCACAAAATGCCTTGGTTTACAATCA
TTTAATACCATTTATATTGTTTATAATATATTAATAATATAATAGTAATATATCATTAAACACGCTTAAA
AAAACTTCTGCAATTTGTCTTGAAGGTTTTTCATTCTTCTCTTCTGAACTCATCAACCAACAAGATAACA
TAAGTGAAATCAAGTTACAGCTGGTTCTTTAGATCATTCTCATTTTAAAGATGTGACATTATTCCAATAG
TATCTGGATGCAGCCTTTATGATGCAAGCTGAGATTGCATCACTCAGCGATGCAATGTCAGGCACAATGC
ACTCAAATGGAACATGTGACGTCACTGTGATGGGTGGGGTTCGGTGAGCCCATTAAAAAGCATTGGATGC
AGCTCAGACTGCATCTGCACCAGGTCTGCATCCAGACCCATCTCTGTTATTCTGCAGTCTTAGTTATCTA
TAGTGGTTAGCAACAGTTACTTCACAGCAAGAAGATTGCTGGTTCAAGCCCTGGCTGGGTTATTTACGTG
TTTCTGTGTGGAGTTTGCATGTTCTCCTTGTGTTGGTGTGGGTTTCCTCCGGTTTCCATCACAGCCCGAA
GACATGCGCTATTGGGGAATTAAATAAACTAAAATGGCTGTAGTGTTTGTGTGTAAATGCGAGAGTGTAT
AGGTGTTTCCCAGAACTGGATTGCAGCTGGAAGGGCATCCAGTGCATAAAACATATGCTGGAATAGTTGG
CGGTTCATTCCGCTGTAGTGACCGCTGATAAACAAAGGGACTAAGCCGAAGAAAAACTATTGGATGAACG
TGATACATGTAAAAGAGTGAAGTTGGTGTAATTGTATCTGGCTAAGATGTTTGTAGTCTGTTGTCCTCAT
AACCACCTTCTGTATCTCAGTCTGAACGTATGTAGTGTCAAGATCAGCGTGACCCAATTCTCAGAAAAAA
TAATCTTATTAAAATAAACAGCGTAATCACAGATTATCTTTCGCTCACCTTTCTGCATCAGTCTCGTAAA
CACAGTCTAACGTTTCGTATTCACTTTAACAATATACATATTTCCGCACAAAATCAGCAATTCAGCATTT
TTACTTTTCAAATGCGTACATTTCAAACATATATTATTACAGTTTACTTCTTAGTAGAATATGGTAGATT
GAAAATCCAATAGTTTAATTAAGTCAACAACAATGTGTTTTGTCTTTTGTAATGATCTTGGTTTGTGTGT
AAAAAAATGTAATTTGAATGTGACTATCCACAAGGAATTTACAACATTGTAAAAAGAAATTGCTACATTT
ATTAACCGAAAAATATTTATGAATAATTTTCCACAATGTTGACATCAGCAGAGAATGAAATGCTGTTTTC
GAGACACAGCCACTAGAAAATCAACGGATGTTTACCAAAACAAAAATGTCTTATAGTTTGAAAAAATAAA
AAGCATATGAAGTATTAAGAAAAGTGAACAGTCAATTTTGATTTTACCGTTTTTTTAAACACTCAAGTAA
AATGTTTTTATTTCAAATAATTTTTATAATAAAAACTAAATATTTATAAAGTTTCACAAAGTAATTTATT
CATTCATTTTCCTTCGGCTTAGTCCCTTTATTAATCCGGGGTCGCCACAGCGGAATGATCCGCCAACCCA
TCTCTGGGAAACATCAACACACACACACACACACACACTACGGACAATTTAGCCTCGGCTCAGTTGGCGT
TTCTGTGTGGAGTTTGCATGTTCTCCCTGCCTTCGCGTGGGTTTCCCCCTGGTGCTCCGGTTTCCCCCAC
AGTCCAAAGACATGCGGTGCAGGTGAATTGGGTAGGCTAAATTGTCCGTAGAGTATGAGCGTGTGTGTGA
ATGTGTGTGTGGATGTTTCCCAGTGATGGGTTGCGGCTGGAAGGGCATCCGTTGTGTAAAAACTTGCTGG
ATAAGTTGGCGGTTCATTCCGCTGTGGCGACCCCGGATTAATAAAGGGACTAAGCCGACAAGAAAATGAA
TGAATGAATGAATGAATATCTGATTTTGTCATTCAGACCATTTTTCAACCAAACCTTTATTTGTCCCACA
ACTACTCATGTTTAAGAAACAATTTGATATTTTAGAAATTTATGACAGCATATAGTGACATTATACAGTA
TATAGTTAAAGTTTAAATTATTAGCCCTTTGTGAATTTTTCTATATTTTTGAAAATATTTTTCACATTTT
TTTTCACAGTATTTCCAATAATATTTTTTTTTCTTCAGGAGAAAGTCTTATTTGTTTTATTTCAGCTAGA
ATAAAAGCAGTTTATATATAAAGCATTTTAAGGTCAATTCTATTTATTTTGGATTGTCTACAGGACAAAC
TATTGTTATACAATGACTTGCCTTATTAATCTAAGTTAGGCCATTAAATTGCACTTTAAGCTGAATACTA
GTATCTTGAAAAATATCTAGTCAAATATTATGTCCTGTCATCATGGCAAAAATAAAAGAAATAAGTTATT
AAAACCAACACAGGCTCATTCTGAAAACATAGCCCTACTGTATATACATTTCTGGAGATTGCGAATTATG
TAGCCAGAAGTAAGTATGGCTATATTTCGTCTTTAAAATGAACACTAGGGGGCGATATGATGCCGTTCCT
TTTCTCGCTTACCAGCTGACCACTTACCTCAGTATAGACGGCTTTCCCGCTGTTACCAGTTTGTCCAATA
GCTCGCGCATACATCGCAGTCTTGAAACACAGAGAAGGGTTGACTGCGCCGACGGGGTTCAAGTCCAGTG
AAGAACGCTTCCAGAAAGCAGGTAAGACATAAACAAAAGCCAAAAATAAAATAAACAAGTAAATAACATT
TTGATAATGTAAGTAAAAGCTGAAAACATTGTAAAAATCAGGCGAGGGCTTTTCTTTTTCTGGATTGCTT
TTCAAAACACTGTCGGTTGGGCTTAGGAAAGTGGGTCGGCAAGTCAATTTGAGATCTCAAAAGGCGTACA
CAGCGGCCTCTGGTGGATTCGCATAAACAAAAAACTGCAAAAAAACATATCTCCTGGGATGTTTTGGTGC
TCTCCAGAAATGTATATAGGGGTACGTTTTCAGAATGAGCCTGGGTTGATTCAAACTATAATGTTTAGAA
ATGTATAAAAATGAAAATTTAACTGGAGGGCTAATAATTCTGAACTGTATGTATACATTTTTTTTATTGC
AAAAAAACATCCTGTAAAATAACACATTTTAAAAATACACCAAAAACACAAAGTTCTGCAACCTAAAATC
CTCATTCCACCAACAATATGTTTCAACATTTTCAGCATTCGCCACTAATGCAGGCACATTCAGCATCTTT
TAAACCCAGTTCCTCCATGCATCTATTTTTACCAGCCGTCATGCACAGAGGAGCATTGCAGCACCCTGTG
TTTGTTGTCTCCCCTCCTCTTCCCGGGTCCCTTGTTCCCGCTTATTAATCAGTCGCCTTGACCTACTCAT
CCTCCTGTTTCTCTCCCCTCTAATTCTCAGCATCTTCCTCTGACTCATCTTTTCATCCCCTCCCCCTTCT
GTTTCTCCTCTCATCTCGCTCTCATTCTGCTTTCCTCCCACCCTCGCTCTGTTTTCCTCTCTCTTCCGCA
GTTTCACACTTCCAGGCTTGCCTCTCGCAAGGCTACACGCACTGACGGCAGGTAAGAAGCCTTTTTATTT
GACATCTATTTAGGCAGCTCATTTCCATCATCTGCCATGGGGTCATTGAGGTCATTATGCTAATTATTCT
GTATACGGACTTGATTTGTGAATGTTCCAGTTAGAAAAGGAAGACATCGACTCGTGCGTGAGGTGTCACT
TCTTATGTTGGGATGCTGGATTTGATTTTGGGTGGCGTTTTTTTTTTTTTTTTGGTGTCCGCTGGTAGGC
TAAGGGGTCGGGCAGATGGATATCGCACTATGTGTTTGCAACACTCTTTCTGTATTGCCTCTCAGAGTGT
GTGTGTGTGTGTGTGTTGTCAGTGTGTGTCCAATCTGTTCTAATTCGTGATGTAAGAGTGGGTCAATTTA
CAGAATTGCTCATGATACATACAGTTTTGACTAATTTAACCAAAGTTTAATCGAAATATTACATTTTTTA
CCCCTAAATGAACACAAATATGATTAAAAATGCAACTATTTATACAGGAAAAGATAAGAAACAAGGAAAA
AATCGCGAGTCGTACGGAGTTATTTGTATATTAGTCACGTGACGCGCGCGAAAAAAAACACAGAAACGAA
TCGCTCGTGAACAACCCACTACATACTACTCGCTTCGATGCTCCATTTCAGAAAGCTCTTCTTTTCGCCA
AAGGCATGTTAAAATATTTATCTTGTTCTTGCCCCATCACGCCACTTTCTGCGCTATATGCACCCCACCC
GTCCGCCCCCTCCTCCCCTTATATCTGCTGCAGTACCACACACACTCTCTCTCACACACACACATTGGCA
AATTAGCCTCATCCGGATTTAGATGCTCGATCATAACCTGAGCACCTGCGGGCAAACATTCCACTGTGTC
ATCCCGAATAAGGGCCCTCCTCCTCGGCCGCTTTCGGTGCTGGTGGTCGCCCGTTGCATTAACAAGGTGA
CACGTGCGCGCGCCCATGTCGGTTGTAGCATATTTAGGATGCATTTCGCATGTTCTGCTTTTCCATTGGC
TGCCAGCTCAGGCATCTCCATGTCGATGCTTGAGCAGTTTCTCCCACTGCTCTACAAAAGACGGGACTGA
ATGTTCCAGAAAAACACAGCCGTTTTAAAAAGGCACCATCAGATTGATTGACATCTCCTGACGCGTTTGC
AGAGATGCTGAAGTCCAAAAAAAGATGGCGGTCACTTCGTGTATGTTTGTGGGGTTATTTTGTAGAATTA
AAGTGCATATTTTAAATATTATATAATATTCACAGTCTAGCCATTTTCCCCATACTATTTTTCCAGTCAC
ACGCAATTCTTTATAAACCGTTTGCTATGACTTTGCCTCAATAAACTGCTAATTTGCTGCTTATTAATAG
CTAGTAGTTGGTTTTAAGTACTAGGTAGGATTAGGGATATGTAAAAAAGATCAACACAGAACAGAATATG
TGCTTTATAAGTACTAATAAACAATTATTAAACCACTAATAGTGAGAATTGGTGCTTAAACTACTTATTT
TTTATTGAATAGCAAATGGTAATAATAATTCCTGTGAATTGTCTAGTCAAGCTGTCAAAATCCCGAAGCC
TAAGGGTGTGTTCACACTGCAAGTTTGGTTTAATTAAAGTTTGGTACACACCAAGGTGATGGTCACCTGT
AGTCATTGTCCTAATGACTACGTTACATGGACATCAGTCATTGATAGGGCTGGGTGATTTTAAAACGAAA
ATCTTGATTAATTGAACGTCTTAAATCGATTACAATTAATGAACGATTATTTTATTTATTTCCTAATTGT
ATTTTTTGTCTTCATAGTTTTATATGCCATCTTAAAGAATCTCTGGCGCAGCTTCCAATCATCGTCAGTG
TAGTGCAAAGTCAAGAATGAGTCCATCGTCCTACTGGTCCAGAGATCAGATGTGGCTGCAAAGTGGCTGC
AGAAATCAGCCACAGCCTTTAACAGAGTGGGGTCACGTGACACATTAAGTTATATTGTTATATTGAAAAG
TTATATTGATTATAGGTTCTGAATGTTGACTTCGATTTCTTTTCGATTAATCGCCCAGTGATCAAATGAT
TTGCCTTAATCGAAAAAAATATAATGATGATGTTTACATGAGTTGCTTTTTGAATGTTCCTTTTATACAT
GTTATATATCATTATACAGCAATTAATGTCATTGCCTCAGCCCGCTATCCATGTTTCCTCTGGAGTTTCA
TGTAATTTCGGGTGTTTTGTTTTTAATTTGTTGACTTTAACTGCACTTTGGCACTTTCACTTTCATCTGG
AACATTTCATGTATGTCCGCCCTGACAAACAAGATATTAGATGTGTGGAACTGCTGGAAGAGTGTAGTTT
TTTTTTTTTTTTTGAAACCTTTATTGTATAATAAGACAGTAGAGAGTATTGACAGGAAAGCATGGGGAGC
AGAGAGAGGGGAAGGCCGTGAGGCAGGATTCAAACTCAGGTCGCCGTGAGCACCGGTGTGTCGACCCACT
AACTAACCACTGCACCACTGGCGCCGACGAAAAGTGTAGTTTTAAAGGAATTTGATACCATATGCCGAAT
AGGGAAACAACCTCTGCATTTCATGATGTGTGTGTCTGTGTTCCTTAACTGCCTCGGTAGGTGCAGAGAA
GTGTCAAACAGTTGTCTGTGTATAGACAAAATGCGGTGATAGTTTGATTGTGTTGTTTACATGTTTGTAC
TGCACTTCAATAACGACAGCGAGAGCATCTAAGTTCACTATGGCGCACCTGACAACAACGATCTGGCCCT
GAGAGCACCAAAATTTGCGACATTACTCATATTTAAAGGGGCCGTTGCAGCATATCAGCAAATCACCAAC
ATTCCCGCATACAAATGTGCTTTCTCGTGTGAAAATGTTGCGCGCCTTTTGTCAAATTCATTTAATACAG
AAGATCCAGTTGTTTGCATGTGCTGTGGCTTTGCTCTTATCCAATATGTTAATATGTCTGAAATATTCTG
AAGCAGCAATATTGTTTTGTACTCTCATTAGTTAGCATAAGATTCCCGTTTAAAAACAAACATATATAAC
ATTTAATGCACATCAGAAACTCGCCAGTAAATTTTTTTTATTTAAGACCCTGTCAGAAAACATTGTGAAC
AATTAAAAATCCGGCAACAGCAATATTAAAAACCCTTGGGAACAACAGTGGTCAGAACCAAAGTTCACAG
GGCTGTGTTCAGTGGACTTCTCTCAAGTGGTGGACCTTTACAATCTGCCATACTATGGCTACAACAGGCA
CACTGATATTACAGACGTTTCATTTTTCGTCCATCACAATGTATCAGCAGAAGAGTCAAGCTTCAAATAA
TACAAACTCTTTCGCCATTTTTGAGTGACATGCTAATGGTCTAATCGGATTCAATGATGTATGCTAAGCT
AAGCTAAAAGTGCTCCCGCCAAACCTGTTAAATGTCTGAATGGATTAAAAAATTATAAAACTGAACTGTT
TAACTTTAGGGGAGCTGTAAAGGAACTTATTTTTTAAAAAGTGGAGTGTTACTTTAAAATAAATGCCATA
AACAGTGTCTAAACAACACACTGACATTGAGAAAAGTAGAGGTTTAGCTTATCGTTTGTCTGTTTTTGCT
CTTGTCTTTAAGGATGTCTGTTGTAAGCATCATTGCCATGG
