>Addgene plasmid #61394 | pBS-Isce1-eno2:egfp | addgene partial sequence | sequence record 101124 | LacZ-F2 5'-cctcttcgctattacgccag-3'
CTGCAAGGCGATTAAGTTGGGTAACGCCAGGGTTTTCCCAGTCACGACGTTGTAAAACGACGGCCAGTGA
AATTACCCTGTTATCCCTATAATACGACTCACTATAGGGCGAATTGGGTACCTGTTAGTAAAGGCAGATT
CATAATAACAAAAAAGTAATTTCTTTAAAAGTTACAGAAACATCTTGTTGTATATCATCATTAATAAATG
AGCCAATATGTTTCCAAAATTGTTTAAAATGGTAGAATTACACATGTTCTATATACACTGTACAACATAT
ATGTCAATTAACCTTTTTTTATTTGTCTTGTGTTTACATTCACTAAGTTTGCCAGTTGTTTACTCCTTTG
GCATTGTGTTATGTGACCTTTATGTTTATGTTAAAAATGGAACTCTGCAGCTCAACAAAGTAATTTTTAT
TGCCATTACACCAATATGTTTTATAAGAAGAATAAAGTACAGGCAATTTATATGACCAACCCAGAAAATA
GACTATATTGTTTCTAACTATACTAACAATATTAACAAAAAACTTTAAACATCTAATACTGCGATTGAAA
AGCATAAATCAACAGAAAACACTCCTTAATCACAAACGACATTTTTACAGAACGTTTACATTTCATGTGG
AAAATTTTGGGGGCACTTTATAATTTTGAAACTAATGATTACTTTTGTCGATCAAACGTGCCATTAAAGA
TATTTATAACTAAACAGTGAATTTCTAATTCGTATAATTGTTGTTTTCAAGTTCACATGAATACAACAGA
AGGTAATGTGGACTTGAATGAATTACACTAACTGGCCACTTTATTAGGTACACACGTCCAACTGCTCTTT
AACACAAATTTCTAATCAGCCAATCACGTGGCAGCAACTCAATGCAACCATGTTATTTAAGTAAAAGGTG
ATTAAAGTGACTTTGAACGTGGCATGTTTGTTGGCGCCAGACGGGCTGGTCGGAGTATTTCAGAAATTGC
TGATCAGTAACTCAAATAACCACTCGTT
