>Addgene plasmid #61394 | pBS-Isce1-eno2:egfp | addgene partial sequence | sequence record 101126 | Lac-promoter 5'-CACTTTATGCTTCCGGCTCG-3'
GAATTGTGAGCGGATAACAATTTCACACAGGAAACAGCTATGACCATGATTAGGGATAACAGGGTAATTA
ACCCTCACTAAAGGGAACAAAAGCTGGAGCTCCACCGCGGTGGCGGCCGCTCTAGAACTAGTAAAGATCT
TTAATTAAGCCTTTGGCCGAGGCGGCCCTGCAGCCACTGGTTCGGCCCGGGCGAGCGAGTTTGGCCGTAA
TGGCCGTGTTTGATACATTGATGAGTTTGGACAAACCACAACTAGAATGCAGTGAAAAAAATGCTTTATT
TGTGAAATTTGTGATGCTATTGCTTTATTTGTAACCATTATAAGCTGCAATAAACAAGTTAACAACAACA
ATTGCATTCATTTTATGTTTCAGGTTCAGGGGGAGGTGTGGGAGGTTTTTTAAAGCAAGTAAAACCTCTA
CAAATGTGGTATGGCTGATTATGATCTAGAGTCGCGGCCGCTTTACTTGTACAGCTCGTCCATGCCGAGA
GTGATCCCGGCGGCGGTCACGAACTCCAGCAGGACCATGTGATCGCGCTTCTCGTTGGGGTCTTTGCTCA
GGGCGGACTGGGTGCTCAGGTAGTGGTTGTCGGGCAGCAGCACGGGGCCGTCGCCGATGGGGGTGTTCTG
CTGGTAGTGGTCGGCGAGCTGCACGCTGCCGTCCTCGATGTTGTGGCGGATCTTGAAGTTCACCTTGATG
CCGTTCTTCTGCTTGTCGGCCATGATATAGACGTTGTGGCTGTTGTAGTTGTACTCCAGCTTGTGCCCCA
GGATGTTGCCGTCCTCCTTGAAGTCGATGCCCTTCAGCTCGATGCGGTTCACCAGGGTGTCGCCCTCGAA
CTTCACCTCGGCGCGGGTCTTGTAGTTGCCGTCGTCCTTGAAGAAGATGGTGCGCTCCTGGACGTAGCCT
TCGGGCATGGCGGACTTGAAGAAGTCGTGCTGCTTCATGTGGTCGGGGTAGCGGCTGAAGCACTGCACGC
CGTAGGTCAGGGTGGTCACGAGGGTGGGCCAGGGCACGGGCAGCTTGCCGGTGGTGCAGATGAACTTCAG
GGTCAGCTTGCCGTAGGTGGCATCGCCCTCGCC
