>Addgene plasmid #61394 | pBS-Isce1-eno2:egfp | addgene partial sequence | sequence record 101127 | EGFP-N 5'-CGTCGCCGTCCAGCTCGACCAG-3'
CCGGTGAACAGCTCCTCGCCCTTGCTCACCATGGCAATGATGCTTACAACAGACATCCTTAAAGACAAGA
GCAAAAACAGACAAACGATAAGCTAAACCTCTACTTTTCTCAATGTCAGTGTGTTGTTTAGACACTGTTT
ATGGCATTTATTTTAAAGTAACACTCCACTTTTTAAAAAATAAGTTCCTTTACAGCTCCCCTAAAGTTAA
ACAGTTCAGTTTTATAATTTTTTAATCCATTCAGACATTTAACAGGTTTGGCGGGAGCACTTTTAGCTTA
GCTTAGCATACATCATTGAATCCGATTAGACCATTAGCATGTCACTCAAAAATGGCGAAAGAGTTTGTAT
TATTTGAAGCTTGACTCTTCTGCTGATACATTGTGATGGACGAAAAATGAAACGTCTGTAATATCAGTGT
GCCTGTTGTAGCCATAGTATGGCAGATTGTAAAGGTCCACCACTTGAGAGAAGTCCACTGAACACAGCCC
TGTGAACTTTGGTTCTGACCACTGTTGTTCCCAAGGGTTTTTAATATTGCTGTTGCCGGATTTTTAATTG
TTCACAATGTTTTCTGACAGGGTCTTAAATAAAAAAAATTTACTGGCGAGTTTCTGATGTGCATTAAATG
TTATATATGTTTGTTTTTAAACGGGAATCTTATGCTAACTAATGAGAGTACAAAACAATATTGCTGCTTC
AGAATATTTCAGACATATTAACATATTGGATAAGAGCAAAGCCACAGCACATGCAAACAACTGGATCTTC
TGTATTAAATGAATTTGACAAAAGGCGCGCAACATTTTCACACGAGAAAGCACATTTGTATGCGGGAATG
TTGGTGATTTGCTGATATGCTGCAACGGCCCCTTTAAATATGAGTAATGTCGCAAATTTTGGTGCTCTCA
GGGCCAGATCGTTGTTGTCAGGTGCGCCATAGTGAACTTAGATGCTCTCGCTGTCGTTATTGAAGTGCAG
TACAAACATGTAAACAACACAATCAAACTATCACCGCATTTTG
